LOCUS       Exported 6575 bp ds-DNA circular SYN 12-MAY-2021
DEFINITION  Integration of ELO3-mCherry as an additional copy in genome, use
            auxotrophic marker TRP1(Kluyveromyces lactis). Marker for yeast
            endoplasmic reticulum (ER)..
ACCESSION   .
VERSION     .
KEYWORDS    ZJOM149
SOURCE      synthetic DNA construct
  ORGANISM  synthetic DNA construct
REFERENCE   1 (bases 1 to 6575)
  AUTHORS   Zhu J, Zhang ZT, Tang SW, Zhao BS, Li H, Song JZ, Li D, Xie Z
  TITLE     A Validated Set of Fluorescent-Protein-Based Markers for Major
            Organelles in Yeast (Saccharomyces cerevisiae).
  JOURNAL   MBio. 2019 Sep 3;10(5). pii: mBio.01691-19. doi:
            10.1128/mBio.01691-19.
  PUBMED    31481383
REFERENCE   2 (bases 1 to 6575)
  AUTHORS   .
  TITLE     Direct Submission
  JOURNAL   Exported May 12, 2021 from SnapGene Server 1.1.58
            http://www.snapgene.com
FEATURES             Location/Qualifiers
     source          1..6575
                     /organism="synthetic DNA construct"
                     /mol_type="other DNA"
     CDS             1720..2430
                     /codon_start=1
                     /product="monomeric derivative of DsRed fluorescent protein
                     (Shaner et al., 2004)"
                     /label=mCherry
                     /note="mammalian codon-optimized"
                     /translation="MVSKGEEDNMAIIKEFMRFKVHMEGSVNGHEFEIEGEGEGRPYEG
                     TQTAKLKVTKGGPLPFAWDILSPQFMYGSKAYVKHPADIPDYLKLSFPEGFKWERVMNF
                     EDGGVVTVTQDSSLQDGEFIYKVKLRGTNFPSDGPVMQKKTMGWEASSERMYPEDGALK
                     GEIKQRLKLKDGGHYDAEVKTTYKAKKPVQLPGAYNVNIKLDITSHNEDYTIVEQYERA
                     EGRHSTGGMDELYK"
     primer_bind     complement(1865..1883)
                     /label=mCherry-R
                     /note="mCherry, reverse primer"
     primer_bind     2133..2152
                     /label=mCherry-F
                     /note="mCherry, forward primer"
     terminator      2460..2647
                     /gene="S. cerevisiae ADH1"
                     /label=ADH1 terminator
                     /note="transcription terminator for the S. cerevisiae
                     alcohol dehydrogenase 1 (ADH1) gene"
     primer_bind     complement(2515..2539)
                     /label=pHybLex-R
                     /note="ADH terminator, reverse primer"
     protein_bind    complement(2699..2732)
                     /label=loxP
                     /bound_moiety="Cre recombinase"
                     /note="Cre-mediated recombination occurs in the 8-bp core
                     sequence (GCATACAT)."
     protein_bind    complement(3735..3768)
                     /label=loxP
                     /bound_moiety="Cre recombinase"
                     /note="Cre-mediated recombination occurs in the 8-bp core
                     sequence (GCATACAT)."
     primer_bind     complement(3821..3840)
                     /label=T7
                     /note="T7 promoter, forward primer"
     promoter        complement(3822..3840)
                     /label=T7 promoter
                     /note="promoter for bacteriophage T7 RNA polymerase"
     primer_bind     complement(3927..3944)
                     /label=L4440
                     /note="L4440 vector, forward primer"
     rep_origin      complement(4098..4686)
                     /direction=LEFT
                     /label=ori
                     /note="high-copy-number ColE1/pMB1/pBR322/pUC origin of
                     replication"
     primer_bind     complement(4178..4197)
                     /label=pBR322ori-F
                     /note="pBR322 origin, forward primer"
     CDS             complement(4857..5717)
                     /codon_start=1
                     /gene="bla"
                     /product="beta-lactamase"
                     /label=AmpR
                     /note="confers resistance to ampicillin, carbenicillin, and
                     related antibiotics"
                     /translation="MSIQHFRVALIPFFAAFCLPVFAHPETLVKVKDAEDQLGARVGYI
                     ELDLNSGKILESFRPEERFPMMSTFKVLLCGAVLSRIDAGQEQLGRRIHYSQNDLVEYS
                     PVTEKHLTDGMTVRELCSAAITMSDNTAANLLLTTIGGPKELTAFLHNMGDHVTRLDRW
                     EPELNEAIPNDERDTTMPVAMATTLRKLLTGELLTLASRQQLIDWMEADKVAGPLLRSA
                     LPAGWFIADKSGAGERGSRGIIAALGPDGKPSRIVVIYTTGSQATMDERNRQIAEIGAS
                     LIKHW"
     primer_bind     5480..5499
                     /label=Amp-R
                     /note="Ampicillin resistance gene, reverse primer"
     promoter        complement(5718..5822)
                     /gene="bla"
                     /label=AmpR promoter
     primer_bind     5890..5908
                     /label=pBRforEco
                     /note="pBR322 vectors, upsteam of EcoRI site, forward
                     primer"
     primer_bind     complement(5946..5968)
                     /label=pGEX 3'
                     /note="pGEX vectors, reverse primer"
     primer_bind     6068..6087
                     /label=pRS-marker
                     /note="pRS vectors, use to sequence yeast selectable
                     marker"
     promoter        6168..6186
                     /label=SP6 promoter
                     /note="promoter for bacteriophage SP6 RNA polymerase"
     primer_bind     6168..6185
                     /label=SP6
                     /note="SP6 promoter, forward primer"
ORIGIN
        1 cctgtactgc tacgaggatt atcgcgggta tgatacagtt gcgtcgttag atttctgggg
       61 ttaagatagc aacgtatata gactttcctt attttcttta gaataaaaag cataactaaa
      121 gttgtaaaag gagcagaatt atgaataata aacattgatg acaatagtgg aaaacgacat
      181 aaataataat tttataatat aataatgata attcaccgtc agagggattt gtatgcaaat
      241 gattgatgac gcgagaaaaa aaaacgcgaa atttttcttc ccaaagcttc gaagttttta
      301 ttccgtccac aaagtgaaaa attttcagaa aattttccag actgtgaata aacaaaaggt
      361 tggcttacgc atttggcttg tctttttttt ttttcacagg ttcttagtaa ataattgtat
      421 aaaatattta tctggagtct tctgtttgtt gtttagcctt gtttgaagtt ttatttaact
      481 tattacccca gttaggtact gtgtattttc cgcatatctg gtgtcttttt atttggtcat
      541 tgattggttt ttgacagctc ttcactcgct tcaagcttac ttctagttta tttattcggc
      601 ttttttccgt ttgtttacga aacataaaca gtcnnnnnnn nnnnnnnnnn nnnnnnnnnn
      661 nnnnnnnnnn nnnnnnnnnn nnnnnnnnnn nnnnnnnnnn nnnnnnnnnn nnnnnnnnnn
      721 nnnnnnnnnn nnnnnnnnnn nnnnnnnnnn nnnnnnnnnn nnnnnnnnnn nnnnnnnnnn
      781 nnnnnnnnnn nnnnnnnnnn nnnnnnnnnn nnnnnnnnnn nnnnnnnnnn nnnnnnnnnn
      841 nnnnnnnnnn nnnnnnnnnn nnnnnnnnnn nnnnnnnnnn nnnnnnnnnn nnnnnnnnnn
      901 nnnnnnnnnn nnnnnnnnnn nnnnnnnnnn nnnnnnnnnn nnnnnnnnnn nnnnnnnnnn
      961 nnnnnnnnnn nnnnnnnnnn nnnnnnnnnn nnnnnnnnnn nnnnnnnnnn nnnnnnnnnn
     1021 nnnnnnnnnn nnnnnnnnnn nnnnnnnnnn nnnnnnnnnn nnnnnnnnnn nnnnnnnnnn
     1081 nnnnnnnnnn nnnnnnnnnn nnnnnnnnnn nnnnnnnnnn nnnnnnnnnn nnnnnnnnnn
     1141 nnnnnnnnnn nnnnnnnnnn nnnnnnnnnn nnnnnnnnnn nnnnnnnnnn nnnnnnnnnn
     1201 nnnnnnnnnn nnnnnnnnnn nnnnnnnnnn nnnnnnnnnn nnnnnnnnnn nnnnnnnnnn
     1261 nnnnnnnnnn nnnnnnnnnn nnnnnnnnnn nnnnnnnnnn nnnnnnnnnn nnnnnnnnnn
     1321 nnnnnnnnnn nnnnnnnnnn nnnnnnnnnn nnnnnnnnnn nnnnnnnnnn nnnnnnnnnn
     1381 nnnnnnnnnn nnnnnnnnnn nnnnnnnnnn nnnnnnnnnn nnnnnnnnnn nnnnnnnnnn
     1441 nnnnnnnnnn nnnnnnnnnn nnnnnnnnnn nnnnnnnnnn nnnnnnnnnn nnnnnnnnnn
     1501 nnnnnnnnnn nnnnnnnnnn nnnnnnnnnn nnnnnnnnnn nnnnnnnnnn nnnnnnnnnn
     1561 nnnnnnnnnn nnnnnnnnnn nnnnnnnnnn nnnnnnnnnn nnnnnnnnnn nnnnnnnnnn
     1621 nnnnnnnnnn nnnnnnnnnn nnnnnnnnnn nnnnnnnnnn nnnnnnnngc ttcgtacgct
     1681 gcaggtcgtg ggattcctgg gttaattaac atcgctagca tggtgagcaa gggcgaggag
     1741 gataacatgg ccatcatcaa ggagttcatg cgcttcaagg tgcacatgga gggctccgtg
     1801 aacggccacg agttcgagat cgagggcgag ggcgagggcc gcccctacga gggcacccag
     1861 accgccaagc tgaaggtgac caagggtggc cccctgccct tcgcctggga catcctgtcc
     1921 cctcagttca tgtacggctc caaggcctac gtgaagcacc ccgccgacat ccccgactac
     1981 ttgaagctgt ccttccccga gggcttcaag tgggagcgcg tgatgaactt cgaggacggc
     2041 ggcgtggtga ccgtgaccca ggactcctcc ctgcaggacg gcgagttcat ctacaaggtg
     2101 aagctgcgcg gcaccaactt cccctccgac ggccccgtaa tgcagaagaa gaccatgggc
     2161 tgggaggcct cctccgagcg gatgtacccc gaggacggcg ccctgaaggg cgagatcaag
     2221 cagaggctga agctgaagga cggcggccac tacgacgctg aggtcaagac cacctacaag
     2281 gccaagaagc ccgtgcagct gcccggcgcc tacaacgtca acatcaagtt ggacatcacc
     2341 tcccacaacg aggactacac catcgtggaa cagtacgaac gcgccgaggg ccgccactcc
     2401 accggcggca tggacgagct gtacaagtag cctaggtgag gcgcgccact tctaaataag
     2461 cgaatttctt atgatttatg atttttatta ttaaataagt tataaaaaaa ataagtgtat
     2521 acaaatttta aagtgactct taggttttaa aacgaaaatt cttattcttg agtaactctt
     2581 tcctgtaggt caggttgctt tctcaggtat agtatgaggt cgctcttatt gaccacacct
     2641 ctaccggcag atccgctagg gataacaggg taatatctgc aggtcgacaa cccttaatat
     2701 aacttcgtat aatgtatgct atacgaagtt attaggtcta gagcggccgc ggaacgatca
     2761 ttcactatat atatatcaat ttatatatac gtatgtgtaa ttgaagaaag atacgttttt
     2821 tcctctattg agaggcctgc tggatgaata gctttacctt ttctaaatcc ttgataccat
     2881 cagtctctac tcctccactt acatcgacac cgatcgcatt tggtaacata ttaatggcaa
     2941 cagaaacgtt atcaggattc aatccaccag cgataatgaa ttttatctcg ggatgacttg
     3001 cagaccaact ggaaattgca ctccaattca atttctcacc agtgccacct tcaccagaat
     3061 cgaacaacgt cagcacattg tctacgtgtt catacaggtc cagtagtaat tcacaatcct
     3121 gtgggaactg gaacctctta atgattggaa ttgaagatgg gatcaaagat ctgtattctt
     3181 taatatcttc atctccatgt aattgtatca catctagatt atattcgtgg tacagttgaa
     3241 ggacatcatc aacggactga tttctaaaca ccccgactag tttagtacct ttcacgttct
     3301 cttgttggtg aactgcagtt gaaatacctt tcgcaacaga tgagtcaatg gttcttttcc
     3361 taccgggaac acaaatgata cctaagtaat cagcaccatc atccacagca gtctttgcag
     3421 cttcaacggt ttgcaaacca cacactttaa cgagcatcac agtagatttc gcaagagggt
     3481 agctcgctca gagtacccaa gtaaatgatt agtaaactga tgtttgatag ttcaattttt
     3541 caatgaaata accttatatt aaaattgata ttactattat acaaaaataa agaataaagg
     3601 atttgagttt atacataaaa taccattatt atttgttcag tgagagatac tggggtatat
     3661 gggatgtgtg tagtgatacc atgcaatcat gtatcaaaca tgggcccggt accgagctct
     3721 cgagaaccct taatataact tcgtataatg tatgctatac gaagttatta ggtgatatca
     3781 gatccactag tggcctatgc ggccgcggat ctgccggtct ccctatagtg agtcgtatta
     3841 atttcgataa gccaggttaa cctgcattaa tgaatcggcc aacgcgcggg gagaggcggt
     3901 ttgcgtattg ggcgctcttc cgcttcctcg ctcactgact cgctgcgctc ggtcgttcgg
     3961 ctgcggcgag cggtatcagc tcactcaaag gcggtaatac ggttatccac agaatcaggg
     4021 gataacgcag gaaagaacat gtgagcaaaa ggccagcaaa aggccaggaa ccgtaaaaag
     4081 gccgcgttgc tggcgttttt ccataggctc cgcccccctg acgagcatca caaaaatcga
     4141 cgctcaagtc agaggtggcg aaacccgaca ggactataaa gataccaggc gtttccccct
     4201 ggaagctccc tcgtgcgctc tcctgttccg accctgccgc ttaccggata cctgtccgcc
     4261 tttctccctt cgggaagcgt ggcgctttct catagctcac gctgtaggta tctcagttcg
     4321 gtgtaggtcg ttcgctccaa gctgggctgt gtgcacgaac cccccgttca gcccgaccgc
     4381 tgcgccttat ccggtaacta tcgtcttgag tccaacccgg taagacacga cttatcgcca
     4441 ctggcagcag ccactggtaa caggattagc agagcgaggt atgtaggcgg tgctacagag
     4501 ttcttgaagt ggtggcctaa ctacggctac actagaagaa cagtatttgg tatctgcgct
     4561 ctgctgaagc cagttacctt cggaaaaaga gttggtagct cttgatccgg caaacaaacc
     4621 accgctggta gcggtggttt ttttgtttgc aagcagcaga ttacgcgcag aaaaaaagga
     4681 tctcaagaag atcctttgat cttttctacg gggtctgacg ctcagtggaa cgaaaactca
     4741 cgttaaggga ttttggtcat gagattatca aaaaggatct tcacctagat ccttttaaat
     4801 taaaaatgaa gttttaaatc aatctaaagt atatatgagt aaacttggtc tgacagttac
     4861 caatgcttaa tcagtgaggc acctatctca gcgatctgtc tatttcgttc atccatagtt
     4921 gcctgactcc ccgtcgtgta gataactacg atacgggagg gcttaccatc tggccccagt
     4981 gctgcaatga taccgcgaga cccacgctca ccggctccag atttatcagc aataaaccag
     5041 ccagccggaa gggccgagcg cagaagtggt cctgcaactt tatccgcctc catccagtct
     5101 attaattgtt gccgggaagc tagagtaagt agttcgccag ttaatagttt gcgcaacgtt
     5161 gttgccattg ctacaggcat cgtggtgtca cgctcgtcgt ttggtatggc ttcattcagc
     5221 tccggttccc aacgatcaag gcgagttaca tgatccccca tgttgtgcaa aaaagcggtt
     5281 agctccttcg gtcctccgat cgttgtcaga agtaagttgg ccgcagtgtt atcactcatg
     5341 gttatggcag cactgcataa ttctcttact gtcatgccat ccgtaagatg cttttctgtg
     5401 actggtgagt actcaaccaa gtcattctga gaatagtgta tgcggcgacc gagttgctct
     5461 tgcccggcgt caatacggga taataccgcg ccacatagca gaactttaaa agtgctcatc
     5521 attggaaaac gttcttcggg gcgaaaactc tcaaggatct taccgctgtt gagatccagt
     5581 tcgatgtaac ccactcgtgc acccaactga tcttcagcat cttttacttt caccagcgtt
     5641 tctgggtgag caaaaacagg aaggcaaaat gccgcaaaaa agggaataag ggcgacacgg
     5701 aaatgttgaa tactcatact cttccttttt caatattatt gaagcattta tcagggttat
     5761 tgtctcatga gcggatacat atttgaatgt atttagaaaa ataaacaaat aggggttccg
     5821 cgcacatttc cccgaaaagt gccacctgac gtctaagaaa ccattattat catgacatta
     5881 acctataaaa ataggcgtat cacgaggccc tttcgtctcg cgcgtttcgg tgatgacggt
     5941 gaaaacctct gacacatgca gctcccggag acggtcacag cttgtctgta agcggatgcc
     6001 gggagcagac aagcccgtca gggcgcgtca gcgggtgttg gcgggtgtcg gggctggctt
     6061 aactatgcgg catcagagca gattgtactg agagtgcacc atatggacat attgtcgtta
     6121 gaacgcggct acaattaata cataacctta tgtatcatac acatacgatt taggtgacac
     6181 tatagaacgc ggccgccagc tgaagcttgt aaaaagggtt ttcagatcgt tagcatttca
     6241 cagaatgctc atgaatcctt gttagatccg gccgatacat cattagagtt tgcactaagg
     6301 gatactttga aaccaatggc aatctatcgt gtgggaaata tgtttttgct gtgttacaca
     6361 gaatttgcct tctttgtcaa taatcagggt tggagaaaga aagaatcgca tattattcat
     6421 tgggagggag agccccaaaa atttgcaatt tggtacccgt acatcttggc attcgacagc
     6481 aacttcattg agatcagaaa gattgaaact ggcgaattaa ttcgttgcgt ccttgctgat
     6541 aagattcgac ttctacaaac aagtactcaa gaaat
//
