[The description below was written by a language model from this plasmid's Addgene catalogue record and the feature table of its GenBank file.]
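Description:
ZJOM149 is a 6,575 bp yeast integrating plasmid built on the Clhn-mCherry-Trp backbone. It places an extra, fluorescently tagged copy of the Saccharomyces cerevisiae gene ELO3 (also known as SUR4 or YLR372W) into the genome. In E. coli it is maintained by a high-copy ColE1/pUC-type origin and selected with ampicillin through the bla gene. The feature table shows no yeast replication origin or centromere, which fits the stated integrative use. Selection in yeast relies on the Kluyveromyces lactis TRP1 auxotrophic marker, which complements trp1 strains and, being heterologous, has limited homology to the host locus.

The insert is recorded as p1k-ELO3-mCherry, about 2 kb. The name suggests the ELO3 coding region sits behind roughly 1 kb of upstream promoter sequence, although the record does not define "p1k" and neither the promoter nor the ELO3 open reading frame is annotated in the feature table. That unannotated region lies upstream of the mCherry coding sequence, a mammalian codon-optimized monomeric red fluorescent protein fused to the C terminus of Elo3. The ADH1 terminator follows mCherry. Downstream, two loxP sites in the same orientation flank an unannotated segment of about 1 kb. This segment presumably holds the K. lactis TRP1 cassette, in which case Cre recombinase could excise and recycle the marker after integration, but the annotation does not confirm it. T7 and SP6 promoters and several standard sequencing primer sites remain from the cloning backbone.

ZJOM149 belongs to a validated set of fluorescent organelle markers for budding yeast, and its Elo3-mCherry fusion labels the endoplasmic reticulum for live-cell microscopy and colocalization studies.
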