Addgene plasmid #133646: ZJOM149
Purpose: Integration of ELO3-mCherry as an additional copy in genome, use auxotrophic marker TRP1(Kluyveromyces lactis). Marker for yeast endoplasmic reticulum (ER).
Depositing lab: Zhiping Xie. Depositing organization: Shanghai Jiao Tong University. Publication: A Validated Set of Fluorescent-Protein-Based Markers for Major Organelles in Yeast (Saccharomyces cerevisiae). Zhu J, Zhang ZT, Tang SW, Zhao BS, Li H, Song JZ, Li D, Xie Z. MBio. 2019 Sep 3;10(5). pii: mBio.01691-19. doi: 10.1128/mBio.01691-19. PubMed 31481383.
Backbone
  Vector backbone: Clhn-mCherry-Trp
  Vector type: Yeast Expression
Growth in bacteria
  Bacterial resistance: Ampicillin, 100 μg/mL
  Growth temperature: 37°C
  Growth strain: DH5alpha
  Copy number: Unknown
Gene/Insert
  Gene/Insert name: p1k-ELO3-mCherry
  Species: S. cerevisiae (budding yeast)
  Insert size (bp): 2000
  Entrez Gene: ELO3 (a.k.a. YLR372W, APA1, SRE1, SUR4, VBM1)
  Tag / fusion protein: mCherry (C terminal on insert)
  Cloning method: Gibson Cloning
Terms and licenses: Academic/Nonprofit Terms; Industry Terms: Not Available to Industry
How to cite: ZJOM149 was a gift from Zhiping Xie (Addgene plasmid # 133646 ; http://n2t.net/addgene:133646 ; RRID:Addgene_133646)
